Addgene plasmid #141051: pENTR-L3-eSpCas9(1.1)-2A-EGFP-L2
Purpose: Mutisite Gateway mediated vector construction
Depositing lab: Hideyuki Okano. Depositing organization: Keio University. Publication: A versatile toolbox for knock-in gene targeting based on the Multisite Gateway technology. Yoshimatsu S, Sone T, Nakajima M, Sato T, Okochi R, Ishikawa M, Nakamura M, Sasaki E, Shiozawa S, Okano H. PLoS One. 2019 Aug 27;14(8):e0221164. doi: 10.1371/journal.pone.0221164. eCollection 2019. PubMed 31454364.
Backbone
  Vector backbone: pDONR
  Backbone manufacturer: Thermo Fisher Scientific
  Vector type: Mammalian Expression
Growth in bacteria
  Bacterial resistance: Kanamycin, 50 μg/mL
  Growth temperature: 37°C
  Growth strain: DH5alpha
  Copy number: High Copy
Gene/Insert
  Gene/Insert name: eSpCas9(1.1)-2A-EGFP
  Species: Synthetic
  Cloning method: Restriction Enzyme; 5′ cloning site Unknown (unknown if destroyed)
Terms and licenses: Academic/Nonprofit Terms; Industry Terms: Not Available to Industry
How to cite: pENTR-L3-eSpCas9(1.1)-2A-EGFP-L2 was a gift from Hideyuki Okano (Addgene plasmid # 141051 ; http://n2t.net/addgene:141051 ; RRID:Addgene_141051)
