[The description below was written by a language model from this plasmid's Addgene catalogue record and pLannotate feature annotations shown in this document.]
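Description:
pENTR-L3-eSpCas9(1.1)-2A-EGFP-L2 is a Gateway entry clone built on a pDONR backbone and intended as one module in MultiSite Gateway assembly of mammalian expression or gene-targeting vectors. It is propagated in E. coli as a high-copy plasmid through a ColE1/pUC-type origin and is selected with kanamycin through an aminoglycoside phosphotransferase (KanR) gene. The rrnB T1 and T2 terminators sit upstream of the cloning region, a standard pDONR arrangement that insulates the insert from read-through transcription originating in the backbone.

The payload lies between attL3 and attL2, the recombination sites that determine the position and orientation of this module when it is combined with other entry clones and a destination vector in an LR Clonase reaction. It is a single open reading frame encoding Streptococcus pyogenes Cas9, named in the record as the enhanced-specificity eSpCas9(1.1) variant. The annotation software splits this into adjoining N- and C-terminal portions, which together form a contiguous coding sequence spanning the numbering origin of the record. Cas9 is followed by a nucleoplasmin bipartite nuclear localization signal, a 2A peptide (annotated as an F2A fragment) and mammalian codon-optimized EGFP. Ribosomal skipping at the 2A yields separate nuclease and fluorescent proteins from one transcript, so EGFP marks cells that express Cas9.

No promoter or polyadenylation signal is annotated within the att-flanked cassette. Although the plasmid is catalogued as a mammalian expression vector, these elements are presumably supplied by neighbouring modules or the destination vector after recombination. The associated work describes a toolbox for knock-in gene targeting.
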