Features (pLannotate 1.2.2; 11 found; start..end, strand, type, name):
   1355..3853    +  CDS            Cas9(C): C-terminal portion of Streptococcus pyogenes Cas9 (Zetsche et al., 2015)
   3854..3901    +  CDS            nucleoplasmin NLS: bipartite nuclear localization signal from nucleoplasmin
   3926..3990    +  CDS            F2A (fragment): 2A peptide from foot-and-mouth disease virus polyprotein Eukaryotic ribosomes fail to insert a peptide bond between the Gly and Pro residues, yielding separate polypeptides.
   3998..4717    +  CDS            EGFP: the original enhanced GFP (Yang et al., 1996) mammalian codon-optimized
   4717..4814    -  protein_bind   attL2: mutant version of attL; recombination site for the Gateway® LR reaction LR Clonase™
   4937..5746    +  CDS            KanR: aminoglycoside phosphotransferase; aph(3')-Ia; confers resistance to kanamycin in bacteria or G418 (Geneticin®) in eukaryotes
   5889..6477    +  rep_origin     ori: high-copy-number ColE1/pMB1/pBR322/pUC origin of replication
   6612..6639    -  terminator     rrnB T2 terminator: transcription terminator T2 from the E. coli rrnB gene
   6771..6814    +  terminator     rrnB T1 terminator: Escherichia coli rrnB; transcription terminator T1 from the E. coli rrnB gene
   6871..6966    +  protein_bind   attL3: mutant version of attL; recombination site for the Gateway® LR reaction LR Clonase™
   7107..1354    +  CDS            Cas9(N) (across the origin): N-terminal portion of Streptococcus pyogenes Cas9 (Zetsche et al., 2015)
>Addgene plasmid #141051 | pENTR-L3-eSpCas9(1.1)-2A-EGFP-L2 | addgene full sequence | sequence record 305037 | Addgene NGS Result
GATCTTCAGCAACGAGATGGCCAAGGTGGACGACAGCTTCTTCCACAGACTGGAAGAGTCCTTCCTGGTG
GAAGAGGATAAGAAGCACGAGCGGCACCCCATCTTCGGCAACATCGTGGACGAGGTGGCCTACCACGAGA
AGTACCCCACCATCTACCACCTGAGAAAGAAACTGGTGGACAGCACCGACAAGGCCGACCTGCGGCTGAT
CTATCTGGCCCTGGCCCACATGATCAAGTTCCGGGGCCACTTCCTGATCGAGGGCGACCTGAACCCCGAC
AACAGCGACGTGGACAAGCTGTTCATCCAGCTGGTGCAGACCTACAACCAGCTGTTCGAGGAAAACCCCA
TCAACGCCAGCGGCGTGGACGCCAAGGCCATCCTGTCTGCCAGACTGAGCAAGAGCAGACGGCTGGAAAA
TCTGATCGCCCAGCTGCCCGGCGAGAAGAAGAATGGCCTGTTCGGAAACCTGATTGCCCTGAGCCTGGGC
CTGACCCCCAACTTCAAGAGCAACTTCGACCTGGCCGAGGATGCCAAACTGCAGCTGAGCAAGGACACCT
ACGACGACGACCTGGACAACCTGCTGGCCCAGATCGGCGACCAGTACGCCGACCTGTTTCTGGCCGCCAA
GAACCTGTCCGACGCCATCCTGCTGAGCGACATCCTGAGAGTGAACACCGAGATCACCAAGGCCCCCCTG
AGCGCCTCTATGATCAAGAGATACGACGAGCACCACCAGGACCTGACCCTGCTGAAAGCTCTCGTGCGGC
AGCAGCTGCCTGAGAAGTACAAAGAGATTTTCTTCGACCAGAGCAAGAACGGCTACGCCGGCTACATTGA
CGGCGGAGCCAGCCAGGAAGAGTTCTACAAGTTCATCAAGCCCATCCTGGAAAAGATGGACGGCACCGAG
GAACTGCTCGTGAAGCTGAACAGAGAGGACCTGCTGCGGAAGCAGCGGACCTTCGACAACGGCAGCATCC
CCCACCAGATCCACCTGGGAGAGCTGCACGCCATTCTGCGGCGGCAGGAAGATTTTTACCCATTCCTGAA
GGACAACCGGGAAAAGATCGAGAAGATCCTGACCTTCCGCATCCCCTACTACGTGGGCCCTCTGGCCAGG
GGAAACAGCAGATTCGCCTGGATGACCAGAAAGAGCGAGGAAACCATCACCCCCTGGAACTTCGAGGAAG
TGGTGGACAAGGGCGCTTCCGCCCAGAGCTTCATCGAGCGGATGACCAACTTCGATAAGAACCTGCCCAA
CGAGAAGGTGCTGCCCAAGCACAGCCTGCTGTACGAGTACTTCACCGTGTATAACGAGCTGACCAAAGTG
AAATACGTGACCGAGGGAATGAGAAAGCCCGCCTTCCTGAGCGGCGAGCAGAAAAAGGCCATCGTGGACC
TGCTGTTCAAGACCAACCGGAAAGTGACCGTGAAGCAGCTGAAAGAGGACTACTTCAAGAAAATCGAGTG
CTTCGACTCCGTGGAAATCTCCGGCGTGGAAGATCGGTTCAACGCCTCCCTGGGCACATACCACGATCTG
CTGAAAATTATCAAGGACAAGGACTTCCTGGACAATGAGGAAAACGAGGACATTCTGGAAGATATCGTGC
TGACCCTGACACTGTTTGAGGACAGAGAGATGATCGAGGAACGGCTGAAAACCTATGCCCACCTGTTCGA
CGACAAAGTGATGAAGCAGCTGAAGCGGCGGAGATACACCGGCTGGGGCAGGCTGAGCCGGAAGCTGATC
AACGGCATCCGGGACAAGCAGTCCGGCAAGACAATCCTGGATTTCCTGAAGTCCGACGGCTTCGCCAACA
GAAACTTCATGCAGCTGATCCACGACGACAGCCTGACCTTTAAAGAGGACATCCAGAAAGCCCAGGTGTC
CGGCCAGGGCGATAGCCTGCACGAGCACATTGCCAATCTGGCCGGCAGCCCCGCCATTAAGAAGGGCATC
CTGCAGACAGTGAAGGTGGTGGACGAGCTCGTGAAAGTGATGGGCCGGCACAAGCCCGAGAACATCGTGA
TCGAAATGGCCAGAGAGAACCAGACCACCCAGAAGGGACAGAAGAACAGCCGCGAGAGAATGAAGCGGAT
CGAAGAGGGCATCAAAGAGCTGGGCAGCCAGATCCTGAAAGAACACCCCGTGGAAAACACCCAGCTGCAG
AACGAGAAGCTGTACCTGTACTACCTGCAGAATGGGCGGGATATGTACGTGGACCAGGAACTGGACATCA
ACCGGCTGTCCGACTACGATGTGGACCATATCGTGCCTCAGAGCTTTCTGGCCGACGACTCCATCGACAA
CAAGGTGCTGACCAGAAGCGACAAGAACCGGGGCAAGAGCGACAACGTGCCCTCCGAAGAGGTCGTGAAG
AAGATGAAGAACTACTGGCGGCAGCTGCTGAACGCCAAGCTGATTACCCAGAGAAAGTTCGACAATCTGA
CCAAGGCCGAGAGAGGCGGCCTGAGCGAACTGGATAAGGCCGGCTTCATCAAGAGACAGCTGGTGGAAAC
CCGGCAGATCACAAAGCACGTGGCACAGATCCTGGACTCCCGGATGAACACTAAGTACGACGAGAATGAC
AAGCTGATCCGGGAAGTGAAAGTGATCACCCTGAAGTCCAAGCTGGTGTCCGATTTCCGGAAGGATTTCC
AGTTTTACAAAGTGCGCGAGATCAACAACTACCACCACGCCCACGACGCCTACCTGAACGCCGTCGTGGG
AACCGCCCTGATCAAAAAGTACCCTGCGCTGGAAAGCGAGTTCGTGTACGGCGACTACAAGGTGTACGAC
GTGCGGAAGATGATCGCCAAGAGCGAGCAGGAAATCGGCAAGGCTACCGCCAAGTACTTCTTCTACAGCA
ACATCATGAACTTTTTCAAGACCGAGATTACCCTGGCCAACGGCGAGATCCGGAAGGCGCCTCTGATCGA
GACAAACGGCGAAACCGGGGAGATCGTGTGGGATAAGGGCCGGGATTTTGCCACCGTGCGGAAAGTGCTG
AGCATGCCCCAAGTGAATATCGTGAAAAAGACCGAGGTGCAGACAGGCGGCTTCAGCAAAGAGTCTATCC
TGCCCAAGAGGAACAGCGATAAGCTGATCGCCAGAAAGAAGGACTGGGACCCTAAGAAGTACGGCGGCTT
CGACAGCCCCACCGTGGCCTATTCTGTGCTGGTGGTGGCCAAAGTGGAAAAGGGCAAGTCCAAGAAACTG
AAGAGTGTGAAAGAGCTGCTGGGGATCACCATCATGGAAAGAAGCAGCTTCGAGAAGAATCCCATCGACT
TTCTGGAAGCCAAGGGCTACAAAGAAGTGAAAAAGGACCTGATCATCAAGCTGCCTAAGTACTCCCTGTT
CGAGCTGGAAAACGGCCGGAAGAGAATGCTGGCCTCTGCCGGCGAACTGCAGAAGGGAAACGAACTGGCC
CTGCCCTCCAAATATGTGAACTTCCTGTACCTGGCCAGCCACTATGAGAAGCTGAAGGGCTCCCCCGAGG
ATAATGAGCAGAAACAGCTGTTTGTGGAACAGCACAAGCACTACCTGGACGAGATCATCGAGCAGATCAG
CGAGTTCTCCAAGAGAGTGATCCTGGCCGACGCTAATCTGGACAAAGTGCTGTCCGCCTACAACAAGCAC
CGGGATAAGCCCATCAGAGAGCAGGCCGAGAATATCATCCACCTGTTTACCCTGACCAATCTGGGAGCCC
CTGCCGCCTTCAAGTACTTTGACACCACCATCGACCGGAAGAGGTACACCAGCACCAAAGAGGTGCTGGA
CGCCACCCTGATCCACCAGAGCATCACCGGCCTGTACGAGACACGGATCGACCTGTCTCAGCTGGGAGGC
GACAAAAGGCCGGCGGCCACGAAAAAGGCCGGCCAGGCAAAAAAGAAAAAGGAATTCGGCAGTAGCCGGG
CACCGGTGAAACAGACTTTGAATTTTGACCTTCTCAAGTTGGCGGGAGACGTGGAGTCCAACCCAGGGCC
GGATATCATGGTGAGCAAGGGCGAGGAGCTGTTCACCGGGGTGGTGCCCATCCTGGTCGAGCTGGACGGC
GACGTAAACGGCCACAAGTTCAGCGTGTCCGGCGAGGGCGAGGGCGATGCCACCTACGGCAAGCTGACCC
TGAAGTTCATCTGCACCACCGGCAAGCTGCCCGTGCCCTGGCCCACCCTCGTGACCACCCTGACCTACGG
CGTGCAGTGCTTCAGCCGCTACCCCGACCACATGAAGCAGCACGACTTCTTCAAGTCCGCCATGCCCGAA
GGCTACGTCCAGGAGCGCACCATCTTCTTCAAGGACGACGGCAACTACAAGACCCGCGCCGAGGTGAAGT
TCGAGGGCGACACCCTGGTGAACCGCATCGAGCTGAAGGGCATCGACTTCAAGGAGGACGGCAACATCCT
GGGGCACAAGCTGGAGTACAACTACAACAGCCACAACGTCTATATCATGGCCGACAAGCAGAAGAACGGC
ATCAAGGTGAACTTCAAGATCCGCCACAACATCGAGGACGGCAGCGTGCAGCTCGCCGACCACTACCAGC
AGAACACCCCCATCGGCGACGGCCCCGTGCTGCTGCCCGACAACCACTACCTGAGCACCCAGTCCGCCCT
GAGCAAAGACCCCAACGAGAAGCGCGATCACATGGTCCTGCTGGAGTTCGTGACCGCCGCCGGGATCACT
CTCGGCATGGACGAGCTGTACAAGTAACAGCTTTCTTGTACAAAGTTGGCATTATAAGAAAGCATTGCTT
ATCAATTTGTTGCAACGAACAGGTCACTATCAGTCAAAATAAAATCATTATTTGCCATCCAGCTGCAGCT
CTGGCCCGTGTCTCAAAATCTCTGATGTTACATTGCACAAGATAAAAATATATCATCATGAACAATAAAA
CTGTCTGCTTACATAAACAGTAATACAAGGGGTGTTATGAGCCATATTCAACGGGAAACGTCGAGGCCGC
GATTAAATTCCAACATGGATGCTGATTTATATGGGTATAAATGGGCTCGCGATAATGTCGGGCAATCAGG
TGCGACAATCTATCGCTTGTATGGGAAGCCCGATGCGCCAGAGTTGTTTCTGAAACATGGCAAAGGTAGC
GTTGCCAATGATGTTACAGATGAGATGGTCAGACTAAACTGGCTGACGGAATTTATGCCTCTTCCGACCA
TCAAGCATTTTATCCGTACTCCTGATGATGCATGGTTACTCACCACTGCGATCCCCGGAAAAACAGCATT
CCAGGTATTAGAAGAATATCCTGATTCAGGTGAAAATATTGTTGATGCGCTGGCAGTGTTCCTGCGCCGG
TTGCATTCGATTCCTGTTTGTAATTGTCCTTTTAACAGCGATCGCGTATTTCGTCTCGCTCAGGCGCAAT
CACGAATGAATAACGGTTTGGTTGATGCGAGTGATTTTGATGACGAGCGTAATGGCTGGCCTGTTGAACA
AGTCTGGAAAGAAATGCATAAACTTTTGCCATTCTCACCGGATTCAGTCGTCACTCATGGTGATTTCTCA
CTTGATAACCTTATTTTTGACGAGGGGAAATTAATAGGTTGTATTGATGTTGGACGAGTCGGAATCGCAG
ACCGATACCAGGATCTTGCCATCCTATGGAACTGCCTCGGTGAGTTTTCTCCTTCATTACAGAAACGGCT
TTTTCAAAAATATGGTATTGATAATCCTGATATGAATAAATTGCAGTTTCATTTGATGCTCGATGAGTTT
TTCTAATCAGAATTGGTTAATTGGTTGTAACACTGGCAGAGCATTACGCTGACTTGACGGGACGGCGCAA
GCTCATGACCAAAATCCCTTAACGTGAGTTTTCGTTCCACTGAGCGTCAGACCCCGTAGAAAAGATCAAA
GGATCTTCTTGAGATCCTTTTTTTCTGCGCGTAATCTGCTGCTTGCAAACAAAAAAACCACCGCTACCAG
CGGTGGTTTGTTTGCCGGATCAAGAGCTACCAACTCTTTTTCCGAAGGTAACTGGCTTCAGCAGAGCGCA
GATACCAAATACTGTTCTTCTAGTGTAGCCGTAGTTAGGCCACCACTTCAAGAACTCTGTAGCACCGCCT
ACATACCTCGCTCTGCTAATCCTGTTACCAGTGGCTGCTGCCAGTGGCGATAAGTCGTGTCTTACCGGGT
TGGACTCAAGACGATAGTTACCGGATAAGGCGCAGCGGTCGGGCTGAACGGGGGGTTCGTGCACACAGCC
CAGCTTGGAGCGAACGACCTACACCGAACTGAGATACCTACAGCGTGAGCTATGAGAAAGCGCCACGCTT
CCCGAAGGGAGAAAGGCGGACAGGTATCCGGTAAGCGGCAGGGTCGGAACAGGAGAGCGCACGAGGGAGC
TTCCAGGGGGAAACGCCTGGTATCTTTATAGTCCTGTCGGGTTTCGCCACCTCTGACTTGAGCGTCGATT
TTTGTGATGCTCGTCAGGGGGGCGGAGCCTATGGAAAAACGCCAGCAACGCGGCCTTTTTACGGTTCCTG
GCCTTTTGCTGGCCTTTTGCTCACATGTTCTTTCCTGCGTTATCCCCTGATTCTGTGGATAACCGTATTA
CCGCTAGCCAGGAAGAGTTTGTAGAAACGCAAAAAGGCCATCCGTCAGGATGGCCTTCTGCTTAGTTTGA
TGCCTGGCAGTTTATGGCGGGCGTCCTGCCCGCCACCCTCCGGGCCGTTGCTTCACAACGTTCAAATCCG
CTCCCGGCGGATTTGTCCTACTCAGGAGAGCGTTCACCGACAAACAACAGATAAAACGAAAGGCCCAGTC
TTCCGACTGAGCCTTTCGTTTTATTTGATGCCTGGCAGTTCCCTACTCTCGCGTTAACGCTAGCATGGAT
CTCGGGCCCCAAATAATGATTTTATTTTGACTGATAGTGACCTGTTCGTTGCAACAAATTGATGAGCAAT
GCTTTTTTATAATGCCAACTTTGTATAATAAAGTTGGCTTCGAAGGAGATAGAACCATGGACTATAAGGA
CCACGACGGAGACTACAAGGATCATGATATTGATTACAAAGACGATGACGATAAGATGGCCCCAAAGAAG
AAGCGGAAGGTCGGTATCCACGGAGTCCCAGCAGCCGACAAGAAGTACAGCATCGGCCTGGACATCGGCA
CCAACTCTGTGGGCTGGGCCGTGATCACCGACGAGTACAAGGTGCCCAGCAAGAAATTCAAGGTGCTGGG
CAACACCGACCGGCACAGCATCAAGAAGAACCTGATCGGAGCCCTGCTGTTCGACAGCGGCGAAACAGCC
GAGGCCACCCGGCTGAAGAGAACCGCCAGAAGAAGATACACCAGACGGAAGAACCGGATCTGCTATCTGC
AAGA
